Addgene plasmid #241082: pDMJ2-SARS-CoV-2-Spike (BA.2.75-5b)
Purpose: Expresses SARS-CoV-2 spike (BA.2.75-5b) protein for creating pseudotyped virus
Depositing lab: Jeremy Luban. Depositing organization: University of Massachusetts, Worcester. Publication: Computationally designed proteins mimic antibody immune evasion in viral evolution. Youssef N, Gurev S, Ghantous F, Brock KP, Jaimes JA, Thadani NN, Dauphin A, Sherman AC, Yurkovetskiy L, Soto D, Estanboulieh R, Kotzen B, Notin P, Kollasch AW, Cohen AA, Dross SE, Erasmus J, Fuller DH, Bjorkman PJ, Lemieux JE, Luban J, Seaman MS, Marks DS. Immunity. 2025 May 6:S1074-7613(25)00178-5. doi: 10.1016/j.immuni.2025.04.015. PubMed 40345199.
Backbone
  Vector backbone: pDMJ2
  Vector type: Mammalian Expression
Growth in bacteria
  Bacterial resistance: Ampicillin, 100 μg/mL
  Growth temperature: 37°C
  Growth strain: DH5alpha
  Copy number: High Copy
Gene/Insert
  Gene/Insert name: Spike (BA.2.75-5b)
  Species: SARS-CoV-2
  Mutation: T19I,L24del,P25del,P26del,A27S,G142D,K147N,W152R,F157L,I210V,V213G,G257S,G339H,R346T,S371F,S373P,S375F,T376A,D405N,R408S,K417V,N440K,G446S,N460K,S477N,T478K,E484A,S494R,Q498R,N501Y,Y505H,K529L,D614G,H655Y,N679K,P681H,N764K,D796Y,Q954H,N969K
  Entrez Gene: S (a.k.a. GU280_gp02, spike glycoprotein)
  Cloning method: Gene Synthesis
Terms and licenses: Academic/Nonprofit Terms; Industry Terms: Not Available to Industry
How to cite: pDMJ2-SARS-CoV-2-Spike (BA.2.75-5b) was a gift from Jeremy Luban (Addgene plasmid # 241082 ; http://n2t.net/addgene:241082 ; RRID:Addgene_241082)
