[The description below was written by a language model from this plasmid's Addgene catalogue record and pLannotate feature annotations shown in this document.]
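Description:
pDMJ2-SARS-CoV-2-Spike (BA.2.75-5b) is a 7,383-nt mammalian expression plasmid built on the pDMJ2 backbone and carrying a synthesized SARS-CoV-2 spike glycoprotein gene. It is propagated in E. coli as a high-copy plasmid through a ColE1/pUC-type origin of replication and selected with ampicillin through a β-lactamase gene driven by its own bla promoter. A fragment of the pBR322 basis-of-mobility region is also annotated in the backbone. No mammalian selection marker or reporter appears in the feature table, which fits use by transient transfection.

The spike open reading frame (about 3.76 kb) is expressed from the human cytomegalovirus immediate-early enhancer and promoter. Between the promoter and the coding sequence lie a fragment of the HTLV-1 5' LTR and a fragment of modified CMV intron A. Such leader elements are commonly included to improve transcript processing and expression levels. Transcripts are terminated by the bovine growth hormone polyadenylation signal.

The insert is a variant designated BA.2.75-5b. Relative to the reference spike, it carries a long list of substitutions and a three-residue deletion (L24–P26) in the N-terminal domain. Many changes fall in the receptor-binding domain, such as G339H, R346T, K417V, N460K, E484A, S494R, Q498R and N501Y. Others include D614G and changes near the furin cleavage site (N679K, P681H) and in S2. No epitope tag is recorded.

The stated purpose is to supply spike protein for creating pseudotyped virus. The associated publication concerns computationally designed proteins that mimic antibody immune evasion in viral evolution.
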