Features (pLannotate 1.2.2; 10 found; start..end, strand, type, name):
      1..3756    +  CDS            S: SPIKE_SARS2 - Experimental evidence at protein level: Swiss-Prot protein existence level 1. [Spike glycoprotein]: May down-regulate host tetherin (BST2) by lysosomal degradation, thereby counteracting its antiviral activity. From Severe acute respiratory syndrome coronavirus 2 (2019-nCoV) (SARS-CoV-2).
   3779..4003    +  polyA_signal   bGH poly(A) signal: bovine growth hormone polyadenylation signal
   4418..5006    -  rep_origin     ori: high-copy-number ColE1/pMB1/pBR322/pUC origin of replication
   5177..6037    -  CDS            AmpR: β-lactamase; bla; confers resistance to ampicillin, carbenicillin, and related antibiotics
   6038..6142    -  promoter       AmpR promoter: bla
   6182..6239    +  misc_feature   bom (fragment): basis of mobility region from pBR322
   6325..6704    +  enhancer       CMV enhancer: human cytomegalovirus immediate early enhancer
   6705..6908    +  promoter       CMV promoter: human cytomegalovirus (CMV) immediate early promoter
   6997..7224    +  LTR            5' LTR (truncated) (fragment): truncated 5' long terminal repeat (LTR) from human T-cell leukemia virus (HTLV) type 1
   7228..7338    +  intron         CMV intron (fragment): modified intron A from human cytomegalovirus
>Addgene plasmid #241082 | pDMJ2-SARS-CoV-2-Spike (BA.2.75-5b) | addgene full sequence | sequence record 486207 | Addgene NGS Result
ATGTTCGTGTTTCTGGTTCTTCTTCCCCTGGTGTCTAGTCAGTGCGTCAACTTGATCACGCGAACACAGA
GCTACACCAATTCCTTTACACGAGGCGTCTACTATCCCGACAAGGTGTTCCGAAGCAGTGTTTTGCACTC
CACGCAGGACCTTTTCTTGCCCTTCTTCTCAAATGTGACTTGGTTTCATGCAATACACGTATCCGGGACT
AATGGCACTAAGAGATTCGACAATCCCGTGTTGCCTTTTAACGACGGCGTGTATTTTGCCAGTACAGAAA
AGAGCAATATTATCCGGGGATGGATCTTCGGCACGACTCTGGATAGTAAAACACAATCCCTGCTGATCGT
GAATAATGCGACAAACGTCGTCATAAAAGTCTGCGAGTTCCAGTTCTGCAACGACCCTTTCCTCGACGTG
TATTACCATAACAACAATAAATCTCGGATGGAAAGTGAGCTGCGCGTGTACTCCAGTGCAAATAACTGTA
CTTTTGAGTACGTAAGCCAGCCTTTCCTGATGGACCTCGAAGGGAAACAGGGGAACTTTAAGAACCTGCG
CGAATTCGTGTTCAAGAACATCGACGGTTATTTTAAAATATACAGCAAGCACACCCCTGTGAACCTGGGC
AGAGATTTGCCACAAGGTTTTAGCGCCCTGGAACCCCTCGTGGACCTTCCTATCGGCATCAACATCACGC
GCTTCCAAACTCTGCTCGCACTGCATCGGTCTTATCTGACCCCTGGAGATTCATCCTCAAGCTGGACCGC
GGGTGCTGCTGCATATTATGTGGGATATCTGCAGCCTAGGACCTTCCTGCTCAAATACAACGAGAACGGC
ACCATCACTGACGCTGTTGATTGCGCGCTGGACCCATTGTCTGAAACCAAATGCACACTGAAAAGCTTCA
CAGTCGAGAAGGGCATTTACCAGACGAGCAACTTCAGAGTTCAGCCCACAGAGAGCATCGTTCGCTTCCC
CAACATTACCAATTTGTGCCCATTCCACGAGGTCTTTAACGCAACTACCTTTGCCAGTGTTTACGCCTGG
AACAGGAAACGGATATCCAATTGCGTGGCCGATTACAGCGTACTGTACAATTTCGCTCCCTTTTTCGCCT
TTAAATGCTACGGTGTCTCCCCTACGAAGCTGAATGATCTGTGCTTTACTAATGTCTATGCGGACAGCTT
CGTTATTAGAGGTAACGAGGTCAGCCAAATCGCCCCAGGGCAGACTGGAGTGATAGCCGACTACAATTAC
AAACTGCCAGATGATTTCACCGGCTGCGTCATCGCCTGGAACTCCAATAAGCTCGATAGTAAAGTGAGCG
GCAATTACAACTATCTCTATAGGCTGTTTCGAAAGAGCAAGCTGAAACCTTTTGAGCGGGACATTTCAAC
AGAGATCTACCAGGCCGGAAACAAGCCCTGCAACGGGGTCGCCGGGTTCAATTGTTACTTCCCGCTGCAA
CGGTATGGATTTCGGCCGACTTACGGCGTTGGCCACCAGCCATATCGGGTGGTGGTGCTGTCATTTGAGC
TGCTTCATGCGCCTGCTACAGTATGTGGGCCTAAACTGTCTACCAATCTGGTGAAAAATAAGTGCGTGAA
CTTCAACTTCAATGGCCTCACCGGGACAGGCGTGTTGACAGAATCCAATAAGAAATTCCTGCCATTCCAG
CAGTTCGGCAGGGATATCGCAGACACGACCGATGCGGTGCGAGATCCCCAGACATTGGAGATTCTGGACA
TTACTCCTTGTTCTTTTGGAGGAGTGAGTGTTATTACTCCCGGCACAAATACCTCAAATCAAGTCGCTGT
GCTGTATCAAGGTGTAAACTGTACCGAGGTCCCCGTGGCTATTCACGCCGACCAGCTGACCCCAACATGG
CGGGTATACAGCACCGGTTCTAATGTATTCCAGACCAGAGCCGGCTGCCTCATTGGAGCCGAGTACGTGA
ACAACTCTTATGAATGTGATATACCGATTGGAGCAGGTATCTGCGCCTCTTATCAGACCCAGACAAAGAG
CCACAGAAGGGCTAGGAGCGTGGCCTCCCAGTCCATAATCGCCTATACAATGTCACTGGGGGCTGAAAAT
TCAGTGGCATACAGTAACAACTCTATCGCTATCCCCACAAATTTTACCATCTCTGTGACTACAGAGATCC
TGCCAGTGTCTATGACTAAAACCTCCGTGGACTGTACCATGTACATCTGTGGTGATAGCACCGAATGTTC
CAACCTGCTCCTGCAGTACGGCAGCTTCTGCACACAGCTGAAGAGGGCACTGACAGGAATCGCCGTCGAA
CAGGATAAGAACACTCAGGAGGTGTTTGCGCAGGTTAAGCAGATTTACAAGACGCCACCAATCAAGTACT
TCGGTGGGTTCAATTTCTCTCAAATTCTGCCTGATCCTTCTAAGCCATCTAAGCGGAGCTTTATAGAGGA
TTTGCTCTTTAATAAGGTGACCCTCGCCGATGCTGGATTTATTAAGCAGTATGGCGACTGTTTGGGAGAC
ATTGCTGCTCGCGATCTGATATGTGCCCAGAAATTCAACGGGCTGACCGTACTCCCACCGCTGCTCACTG
ATGAGATGATCGCACAATATACCAGCGCCCTGCTGGCCGGCACTATTACATCCGGCTGGACGTTCGGAGC
AGGAGCCGCACTGCAAATACCTTTTGCCATGCAGATGGCATATCGCTTCAATGGGATCGGGGTGACCCAG
AACGTCCTGTACGAAAACCAGAAACTTATCGCTAACCAGTTCAATTCCGCCATTGGTAAAATCCAGGACA
GCTTGAGTTCCACAGCCAGCGCCCTCGGGAAATTGCAAGATGTAGTCAATCACAATGCACAAGCCCTGAA
TACTCTCGTCAAGCAACTGTCATCCAAGTTCGGTGCTATATCCTCCGTGCTGAATGATATCCTTAGTAGA
TTGGATAAGGTGGAGGCAGAAGTCCAGATCGACCGGCTTATTACTGGAAGGCTGCAGAGTCTGCAGACGT
ACGTCACGCAGCAGCTTATCAGAGCCGCCGAGATTAGAGCATCTGCGAATCTGGCTGCTACAAAGATGAG
TGAATGCGTGCTCGGGCAATCAAAGCGGGTCGACTTTTGTGGGAAGGGGTACCACCTCATGAGCTTCCCC
CAATCCGCCCCACATGGCGTTGTGTTCCTGCATGTTACTTACGTTCCCGCTCAAGAGAAGAACTTTACTA
CCGCTCCGGCGATCTGCCACGACGGTAAGGCACACTTTCCACGCGAAGGCGTCTTTGTTAGCAATGGAAC
ACACTGGTTTGTTACCCAGAGGAACTTTTATGAGCCCCAGATAATCACAACCGACAACACATTCGTATCT
GGGAACTGTGACGTAGTTATTGGGATCGTGAACAACACCGTGTACGATCCTCTCCAACCGGAACTTGACT
CTTTCAAGGAGGAACTGGATAAGTACTTTAAGAATCACACCTCACCCGATGTTGACCTCGGCGACATTTC
AGGAATTAATGCTAGCGTGGTGAACATCCAGAAAGAGATTGATAGACTTAACGAAGTGGCCAAGAACCTC
AACGAATCACTTATTGACCTGCAGGAGCTGGGAAAATATGAGCAGTACATTAAATGGCCTTGGTACATTT
GGCTGGGCTTTATAGCAGGCCTGATCGCTATCGTCATGGTGACCATCATGCTTTGTTGTATGACTAGCTG
CTGCAGCTGCCTCAAGGGCTGTTGTAGCTGCGGCTCTTGCTGTAAATAATGATGAGGATCCAGATCTGCT
GTGCCTTCTAGTTGCCAGCCATCTGTTGTTTGCCCCTCCCCCGTGCCTTCCTTGACCCTGGAAGGTGCCA
CTCCCACTGTCCTTTCCTAATAAAATGAGGAAATTGCATCGCATTGTCTGAGTAGGTGTCATTCTATTCT
GGGGGGTGGGGTGGGGCAGGACAGCAAGGGGGAGGATTGGGAAGACAATAGCAGGCATGCTGGGGATGCG
GTGGGCTCTATGGGTACCCAGGTGCTGAAGAATTGACCCGGTTCCTCCTGGGCCAGAAAGAAGCAGGCAC
ATCCCCTTCTCTGTGACACACCCTGTCCACGCCCCTGGTTCTTAGTTCCAGCCCCACTCATAGGACACTC
ATAGCTCAGGAGGGCTCCGCCTTCAATCCCACCCGCTAAAGTACTTGGAGCGGTCTCTCCCTCCCTCATC
AGCCCACCAAACCAAACCTAGCCTCCAAGAGTGGGAAGAAATTAAAGCAAGATAGGCTATTAAGTGCAGA
GGGAGAGAAAATGCCTCCAACATGTGAGGAAGTAATGAGAGAAATCATAGAATTTTAAGGCCATGATTTA
AGGCCAATCGGAAAGAACATGTGAGCAAAAGGCCAGCAAAAGGCCAGGAACCGTAAAAAGGCCGCGTTGC
TGGCGTTTTTCCATAGGCTCCGCCCCCCTGACGAGCATCACAAAAATCGACGCTCAAGTCAGAGGTGGCG
AAACCCGACAGGACTATAAAGATACCAGGCGTTTCCCCCTGGAAGCTCCCTCGTGCGCTCTCCTGTTCCG
ACCCTGCCGCTTACCGGATACCTGTCCGCCTTTCTCCCTTCGGGAAGCGTGGCGCTTTCTCATAGCTCAC
GCTGTAGGTATCTCAGTTCGGTGTAGGTCGTTCGCTCCAAGCTGGGCTGTGTGCACGAACCCCCCGTTCA
GCCCGACCGCTGCGCCTTATCCGGTAACTATCGTCTTGAGTCCAACCCGGTAAGACACGACTTATCGCCA
CTGGCAGCAGCCACTGGTAACAGGATTAGCAGAGCGAGGTATGTAGGCGGTGCTACAGAGTTCTTGAAGT
GGTGGCCTAACTACGGCTACACTAGAAGAACAGTATTTGGTATCTGCGCTCTGCTGAAGCCAGTTACCTT
CGGAAAAAGAGTTGGTAGCTCTTGATCCGGCAAACAAACCACCGCTGGTAGCGGTGGTTTTTTTGTTTGC
AAGCAGCAGATTACGCGCAGAAAAAAAGGATCTCAAGAAGATCCTTTGATCTTTTCTACGGGGTCTGACG
CTCAGTGGAACGAAAACTCACGTTAAGGGATTTTGGTCATGAGATTATCAAAAAGGATCTTCACCTAGAT
CCTTTTAAATTAAAAATGAAGTTTTAAATCAATCTAAAGTATATATGAGTAAACTTGGTCTGACAGTTAC
CAATGCTTAATCAGTGAGGCACCTATCTCAGCGATCTGTCTATTTCGTTCATCCATAGTTGCCTGACTCC
CCGTCGTGTAGATAACTACGATACGGGAGGGCTTACCATCTGGCCCCAGTGCTGCAATGATACCGCGAGA
CCCACGCTCACCGGCTCCAGATTTATCAGCAATAAACCAGCCAGCCGGAAGGGCCGAGCGCAGAAGTGGT
CCTGCAACTTTATCCGCCTCCATCCAGTCTATTAATTGTTGCCGGGAAGCTAGAGTAAGTAGTTCGCCAG
TTAATAGTTTGCGCAACGTTGTTGCCATTGCTACAGGCATCGTGGTGTCACGCTCGTCGTTTGGTATGGC
TTCATTCAGCTCCGGTTCCCAACGATCAAGGCGAGTTACATGATCCCCCATGTTGTGCAAAAAAGCGGTT
AGCTCCTTCGGTCCTCCGATCGTTGTCAGAAGTAAGTTGGCCGCAGTGTTATCACTCATGGTTATGGCAG
CACTGCATAATTCTCTTACTGTCATGCCATCCGTAAGATGCTTTTCTGTGACTGGTGAGTACTCAACCAA
GTCATTCTGAGAATAGTGTATGCGGCGACCGAGTTGCTCTTGCCCGGCGTCAATACGGGATAATACCGCG
CCACATAGCAGAACTTTAAAAGTGCTCATCATTGGAAAACGTTCTTCGGGGCGAAAACTCTCAAGGATCT
TACCGCTGTTGAGATCCAGTTCGATGTAACCCACTCGTGCACCCAACTGATCTTCAGCATCTTTTACTTT
CACCAGCGTTTCTGGGTGAGCAAAAACAGGAAGGCAAAATGCCGCAAAAAAGGGAATAAGGGCGACACGG
AAATGTTGAATACTCATACTCTTCCTTTTTCAATATTATTGAAGCATTTATCAGGGTTATTGTCTCATGA
GCGGATACATATTTGAATGTATTTAGAAAAATAAACAAATAGGGGTTCCGCGCACATTTCCCCGAAAAGT
GCCACCTGACGTCCCAATGATTGCACCATATGCGGTGTGAAATACCGCACAGATGCGTAAGGAGAAAATA
CCGCATCAGATTGGCTATTGGCCATTGCATACGTTGTATCCATATCATAATATGTACATTTATATTGGCT
CATGTCCAACATTACCGCCATGTTGACATTGATTATTGACTAGTTATTAATAGTAATCAATTACGGGGTC
ATTAGTTCATAGCCCATATATGGAGTTCCGCGTTACATAACTTACGGTAAATGGCCCGCCTGGCTGACCG
CCCAACGACCCCCGCCCATTGACGTCAATAATGACGTATGTTCCCATAGTAACGCCAATAGGGACTTTCC
ATTGACGTCAATGGGTGGAGTATTTACGGTAAACTGCCCACTTGGCAGTACATCAAGTGTATCATATGCC
AAGTACGCCCCCTATTGACGTCAATGACGGTAAATGGCCCGCCTGGCATTATGCCCAGTACATGACCTTA
TGGGACTTTCCTACTTGGCAGTACATCTACGTATTAGTCATCGCTATTACCATGGTGATGCGGTTTTGGC
AGTACATCAATGGGCGTGGATAGCGGTTTGACTCACGGGGATTTCCAAGTCTCCACCCCATTGACGTCAA
TGGGAGTTTGTTTTGGCACCAAAATCAACGGGACTTTCCAAAATGTCGTAACAACTCCGCCCCATTGACG
CAAATGGGCGGTAGGCGTGTACGGTGGGAGGTCTATATAAGCAGAGCTCGTTTAGTGAACCGTCAGATCG
CCTGGAGACGCCATCCACGCTGTTTTGACCTCCATAGAAGACACCGGGACCGATCCAGCCTCCATCGGCT
CGCATCTCTCCTTCACGCGCCCGCCGCCCTACCTGAGGCCGCCATCCACGCCGGTTGAGTCGCGTTCTGC
CGCCTCCCGCCTGTGGTGCCTCCTGAACTGCGTCCGCCGTCTAGGTAAGTTTAAAGCTCAGGTCGAGACC
GGGCCTTTGTCCGGCGCTCCCTTGGAGCCTACCTAGACTCAGCCGGCTCTCCACGCTTTGCCTGACCCTG
CTTGCTCAACTCTAGTTAACGGTGGAGGGCAGTGTAGTCTGAGCAGTACTCGTTGCTGCCGCGCGCGCCA
CCAGACATAATAGCTGACAGACTAACAGACTGTTCCTTTCCATGGGTCTTTTCTGCAGTCACCGTCGTCG
ACACGTGTGATCAGATATCGCGGCCGCTCTAGA
